>Addgene plasmid #238996 | pNB-Rep | addgene full sequence | sequence record 495027 | Addgene NGS Result
TTTTCTACTGAACCGCTCTAGATTTCAGTGCAATTTATCTCTTCAAATGTAGCACCTGAAGTCAGCCCCA
TACGATATAAGTTGTAATTCTCATGTTAGTCATGCCCCGCGCCCACCGGAAGGAGCTGACTGGGTTGCTC
CTAGGATGCAGTGACTCGCACATTTCCCCGAAAAGTGCCACCTGAATTCGAAATCCCTGAAACTGAGACT
GTAGAAAATAAGCTTCAGCCTGCGGTCCGGTTGACGGCTAGCTCAGTCCTAGGTACAGTGCTAGCTCGCT
GGGACGCCCGAGATAGCCGTTACACAGGTGACACTTATTTCAGCCTGCGGTCCGGCCACACTAGAGTCTA
GCTTGAGATCGCTGGGACGCCCGTAGAACTCTGTGAGGATAAAGTCTCCCTTACAGCCTGCGGTCCGGGT
TCACTGCCGTATAGGCAGTAATTTTGTTTAACTTTAAGAAGGAGATATACATATGCGTAAAGGCGAAGAA
CTGTTTACCGGTGTGGTTCCGATTCTGGTGGAACTGGACGGCGATGTTAATGGTCATAAATTCAGTGTTC
GCGGCGAAGGTGAAGGCGATGCGACGAACGGCAAACTGACCCTGAAATTTATCTGCACCACGGGTAAACT
GCCGGTCCCGTGGCCGACGCTGGTGACCACGCTGACCTATGGCGTTCAATGTTTTGCGCGTTACCCGGAT
CACATGAAACAGCACGACTTTTTCAAATCGGCCATGCCGGAAGGCTATGTGCAGGAACGTACGATTAGCT
TTAAAGACGATGGTACGTATAAAACCCGCGCGGAAGTGAAATTCGAAGGCGATACCCTGGTTAACCGTAT
CGAACTGAAAGGTATCGATTTCAAAGAAGACGGCAATATTCTGGGTCATAAACTGGAATATAACTTCAAT
TCCCACAACGTGTACATCACCGCGGATAAACAGAAAAACGGCATTAAAGCCAATTTCAAAATCCGCCATA
ATGTGGAAGATGGTAGCGTTCAGCTGGCCGACCACTATCAGCAAAACACGCCGATTGGTGATGGCCCGGT
CCTGCTGCCGGACAATCACTACCTGAGTACCCAGTCCGTGCTGTCAAAAGATCCGAACGAAAAACGTGAC
CACATGGTCCTGCTGGAATTTGTGACGGCTGCGGGTATCACCCACGGCATGGACGAACTGTATAAAATGT
CCCGCCGTAATACTGACGCCATCACAATCCACAGCATCCTGGATTGGATTGAAGACTAATAATCGCTGGG
ACGCCCGGGATCCAAGAGATTTCTACACGATTGAGCACTGTCTCCTGCAGGCTCGGTACCAAATTCCAGA
AAAGAGGCCTCCCGAAAGGGGGGCCTTTTTTCGTTTTGGTCCTAATAGATAAAGGATAGGTCTGGTAGTG
TTGTTCGTTCTCGCAGGTAAATCAATAATACTCTGCAGTTCCGTAGACTTTTCAGTGGGACAGGGTAGCG
ATAACAGATAGATTGTAATAAGACACAGTAGGTGCTCGTAGTTGCGTGAAGAGAACCGCTCAGGAAATCC
AGTCAGAAGTATTGGTAATCGTTGAAAACTCAGTCGACTGCTGCCACCGCTGAGCAATAACTAGCATAAC
CCCTTGGGGCCTCTAAACGGGTCTTGAGGGGTTTTTTGCCAGGCATCAAATAAAACGAAAGGCTCAGTCG
GAAGACTGGGCCTTTCGTTTTATCTGTTGTTTGTCGGTGAACGCTCTCCTGAGTAGGACAAATCCGCCGG
GAGCGGATTTGAACGTTGTGAAGCAACGGCCCGGAGGGTGGCGGGCAGGACGCCCGCCATAAACTGCCAG
GCATCAAACTAAGCAGAAGGCCATCCTGACGGATGGCCTTTTTGCGTTTCAGATCTACCGGTAAACCAGC
AATAGACATAAGCGGCTATTTAACGACCCTGCCCTGAACCGACGACCGGGTCATCGTGGCCGGATCTTGC
GGCCCCTCGGCTTGAACGAATTGTTAGACATTATTTGCCGACTACCTTGGTGATCTCGCCTTTCACGTAG
TGGACAAATTCTTCCAACTGATCTGCGCGCGAGGCCAAGCGATCTTCTTCTTGTCCAAGATAAGCCTGTC
TAGCTTCAAGTATGACGGGCTGATACTGGGCCGGCAGGCGCTCCATTGCCCAGTCGGCAGCGACATCCTT
CGGCGCGATTTTGCCGGTTACTGCGCTGTACCAAATGCGGGACAACGTAAGCACTACATTTCGCTCATCG
CCAGCCCAGTCGGGCGGCGAGTTCCATAGCGTTAAGGTTTCATTTAGCGCCTCAAATAGATCCTGTTCAG
GAACCGGATCAAAGAGTTCCTCCGCCGCTGGACCTACCAAGGCAACGCTATGTTCTCTTGCTTTTGTCAG
TAAGATAGCCAGATCAATGTCGATCGTGGCTGGCTCGAAGATACCTGCAAGAATGTCATTGCGCTGCCAT
TCTCCAAATTGCAGTTCGCGCTTAGCTGGATAACGCCACGGAATGATGTCGTCGTGCACAACAATGGTGA
CTTCTACAGCGCGGAGAATCTCGCTCTCTCCAGGGGAAGCCGAAGTTTCCAAAAGGTCGTTGATCAAAGC
TCGCCGCGTTGTTTCATCAAGCCTTACGGTCACCGTAACCAGCAAATCAATATCACTGTGTGGCTTCAGG
CCGTCATCCACTGCGGAGCCGTACAAATGTACGGCCAGCAACGTCGGTTCGAGATGGCGCTCGATGACGC
CAACTACCTCTGATAGTTGAGTCGATACTTCGGCGATCACCGCTTCCCTCATACTCTTCCTTTTTCAATA
TTATTGAAGCATTTATCAGGGTTATTGTCTCATGAGCGGATACATATTTGAATGTATTTAGAAAAATAAA
CAAATAGCTAGCTCACTCGGTCGCTACGCTCCGGGCGTGAGACTGCGGCGGGGCCGCGTTGCTGGCGTTT
TTCCATAGGCTCCGCCCCCCTGACGAGCATCACAAAAATCGACGCTCAAGTCAGAGGTGGCGAAACCCGA
CAGGACTATAAAGATACCAGGCGTTTCCCCCTGGAAGCTCCCTCGTGCGCTCTCCTGTTCCGACCCTGCC
GCTTACCGGATACCTGTCCGCCTTTCTCCCTTCGGGAAGCGTGGCGCTTTCTCATAGCTCACGCTGTAGG
TATCTCAGTTCGGTGTAGGTCGTTCGCTCCAAGCTGGGCTGTGTGCACGAACCCCCCGTTCAGCCCGACC
GCTGCGCCTTATCCGGTAACTATCGTCTTGAGTCCAACCCGGTAAGACACGACTTATCGCCACTGGCAGC
AGCCACTGGTAACAGGATTAGCAGAGCGAGGTATGTAGGCGGTGCTACAGAGTTCTTGAAGTGGTGGCCT
AACTACGGCTACACTAGAAGAACAGTATTTGGTATCTGCGCTCTGCTGAAGCCAGTTACCTTCGGAAAAA
GAGTTGGTAGCTCTTGATCCGGCAAACAAACCACCGCTGGTAGCGGTGGTTTTTTTGTTTGCAAGCAGCA
GATTACGCGCAGAAAAAAAGGATCTCAAGAAGATCCTTTGATCTTTTCTACGGGGTCTGACGCTCAGTGG
AACGAAAACTCACGTTAAGGGATTTTGGTCATGA
Features (pLannotate 1.2.2; 11 found; start..end, strand, type, name):
     97..137     -  CDS            TcR (fragment): tetracycline efflux protein; tet; confers resistance to tetracycline
    241..265     +  promoter       J23119(SpeI) promoter (fragment): bacterial promoter (Registry of Standard Biological Parts BBa J23119) modified to end with an SpeI site
    443..465     +  RBS            RBS: efficient ribosome binding site from bacteriophage T7 gene 10 (Olins and Rangwala, 1989)
    473..1186    +  CDS            Superfolder GFP: Superfolder GFP is a basic (constitutively fluorescent) green fluorescent protein published in 2005, derived from Aequorea victoria. It is reported to be a very rapidly-maturing weak dimer.
   1187..1246    +  CDS            marA (fragment): MARA_ECOLI - Experimental evidence at protein level: Swiss-Prot protein existence level 1. May be a transcriptional activator of genes involved in the multiple antibiotic resistance (Mar) phenotype. It can also activate genes such as sodA, zwf and micF. From Escherichia coli (strain K12).
   1601..1648    +  terminator     T7 terminator: transcription terminator for bacteriophage T7 RNA polymerase
   1660..1703    -  terminator     rrnB T1 terminator: Escherichia coli rrnB; transcription terminator T1 from the E. coli rrnB gene
   1835..1862    +  terminator     rrnB T2 terminator: transcription terminator T2 from the E. coli rrnB gene
   1991..2782    -  CDS            SmR: aminoglycoside adenylyltransferase (Murphy, 1985); aadA; confers resistance to spectinomycin and streptomycin
   2783..2874    -  promoter       AmpR promoter: bla
   2940..3528    -  rep_origin     ori: high-copy-number ColE1/pMB1/pBR322/pUC origin of replication
