[The description below was written by a language model from this plasmid's Addgene catalogue record and pLannotate feature annotations shown in this document.]
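Description:
pNB-Rep is a small (about 3.6 kb) high-copy bacterial plasmid on a pUC backbone, intended for synthetic biology work in Escherichia coli. It replicates from the ColE1/pUC-type origin and is selected with spectinomycin through an aadA (SmR) aminoglycoside adenylyltransferase gene, which is driven here by the AmpR (bla) promoter. A very short tetracycline-resistance fragment is also annotated but is only a remnant and is not a functional marker.

The payload is a reporter "node" (Node B) for modular circuit assembly. A strong constitutive promoter, annotated as a fragment of the J23119 Registry promoter, is followed according to the catalogue entry by a binding site for sgRNA-1. That site is not separately annotated in the feature table, but it presumably allows a dCas9/sgRNA complex to repress transcription in a CRISPRi-style circuit, although the record does not spell out this mechanism. Downstream, the bacteriophage T7 gene 10 ribosome binding site directs translation of superfolder GFP, which is fused in frame at its C-terminus to a short fragment of E. coli MarA. The catalogue names this fusion sfGFP-MarAn10. The MarA-derived piece most likely acts as a degradation tag that shortens reporter half-life, though the record does not state this. The cassette is followed and insulated by T7, rrnB T1 and rrnB T2 terminators.

The plasmid was built by Gibson cloning. It is described as a building block that supplies the fluorescent reporter module for assembling the larger circuit plasmids pEND-11Y, pEND-Y11, pEND-Z11 or pEND-ZY, in the context of a synthetic biology teaching resource.
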