Addgene plasmid #238996: pNB-Rep
Purpose: Node B carrying the sfGPF reporter that can be used for the assembly of pEND-11Y, pEND-Y11, pEND-Z11 or pEND-ZY
Depositing lab: Javier Santos-Moreno. Depositing organization: Universitat Pompeu Fabra. Publication: Critical Analysis of Preprints and Inquiry-Based Lessons Improve the Synthetic Biology Learning Experience. Nevot G, Guell M, Santos-Moreno J. ACS Synth Biol. 2025 Aug 15;14(8):2878-2884. doi: 10.1021/acssynbio.5c00014. PubMed 40814254.
Backbone
  Vector backbone: pUC
  Vector type: Bacterial Expression, Synthetic Biology
Growth in bacteria
  Bacterial resistance: Spectinomycin, 50 μg/mL
  Growth temperature: 37°C
  Growth strain: DH5alpha
  Copy number: High Copy
Gene/Insert
  Gene/Insert name: sfGFP-MarAn10 downstream of a strong constitutive promoter and a binding site for sgRNA-1
  Species: Escherichia coli
  Mutation: WT
  Cloning method: Gibson Cloning
Terms and licenses: Academic/Nonprofit Terms; Industry Terms: Not Available to Industry
How to cite: pNB-Rep was a gift from Javier Santos-Moreno (Addgene plasmid # 238996 ; http://n2t.net/addgene:238996 ; RRID:Addgene_238996)
